Addgene plasmid #249816: UbSYRAP_pDONR201
Purpose: Encodes UbSYRAP, a SYRAP split version (UBQ-RAP2.12-GAL4STE12), Gateway compatible as Donor plasmid
Depositing lab: Francesco Licausi. Depositing organization: University of Oxford. Publication: A synthetic ERFVII-dependent circuit in yeast sheds light on the regulation of early hypoxic responses of plants. Lavilla-Puerta M, He Y, Piccinini L, Di Paco L, Papachristodoulou A, Licausi F, Giuntoli B. bioRxiv 2025.09.01.673502 10.1101/2025.09.01.673502.
Backbone
  Vector backbone: pDONR201
  Backbone manufacturer: Thermo Fisher scientific
  Backbone size w/o insert (bp): 2040
  Total vector size (bp): 4253
  Vector type: Yeast Expression, Plant Expression, Synthetic Biology
Growth in bacteria
  Bacterial resistance: Kanamycin, 50 μg/mL
  Growth temperature: 37°C
  Growth strain: DH5alpha
  Copy number: Unknown
Gene/Insert
  Gene/Insert name: UBQ-RAP2.12-GAL4STE (alt name: SYRAP)
  Species: S. cerevisiae (budding yeast), A. thaliana (mustard weed)
  Insert size (bp): 1992
  GenBank ID: NP_175794.1
  Entrez Gene: RAP2.12 (a.k.a. AT1G53910, T18A20.14, T18A20_14, related to AP2 12)
  Tag / fusion protein: GAL4-STE12 (C terminal on insert); UBQ (N terminal on insert)
  Cloning method: Gateway Cloning
  Sequencing primers: 5′ CCTGGCAGTTCCCTACTCTCGCGTT; 3′ ATGTAACATCAGAGATTTTGAGACA
Terms and licenses: Academic/Nonprofit Terms; Industry Terms: Not Available to Industry
Depositor comments: Please visit https://doi.org/10.1101/2025.09.01.673502 for the bioRxiv preprint.
How to cite: UbSYRAP_pDONR201 was a gift from Francesco Licausi (Addgene plasmid # 249816 ; http://n2t.net/addgene:249816 ; RRID:Addgene_249816)
