[The description below was written by a language model from this plasmid's Addgene catalogue record and pLannotate feature annotations shown in this document.]
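Description:
UbSYRAP_pDONR201 is a Gateway entry clone built in the pDONR201 backbone, 4,253 bp in total, carrying a roughly 2 kb fusion open reading frame. It is maintained in E. coli through a high-copy ColE1/pUC-type origin and selected with kanamycin via an aph(3')-Ia resistance gene. The insert lies between attL1 and attL2 sites, so it can be transferred by an LR recombination reaction into any compatible destination vector. rrnB T1 and T2 terminators upstream of attL1 insulate the cassette from read-through transcription from the backbone. No promoter driving the insert is annotated. This fits its role as a shuttle intermediate, although it is catalogued under yeast expression, plant expression and synthetic biology; expression would depend on the destination vector chosen.

The payload is a single continuous coding sequence. An N-terminal ubiquitin unit is followed directly by Arabidopsis thaliana RAP2.12, a group VII ethylene response factor that activates hypoxia-responsive genes. RAP2.12 is followed by a C-terminal module that the record calls GAL4-STE12. The feature table annotates only a GAL4 fragment across this region and does not call a STE12 portion separately. Ubiquitin fusions of this kind are generally used so that endogenous deubiquitinases cleave off the ubiquitin and expose a defined N-terminal residue on the downstream protein. This is relevant to ERFVII factors, whose stability is controlled through their N-terminus in an oxygen-dependent manner, though the record itself does not spell out this rationale. The record describes the construct as a split version of SYRAP, and it comes from work building a synthetic ERFVII-dependent circuit in yeast to study early plant hypoxic responses.
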