Features (pLannotate 1.2.2; 9 found; start..end, strand, type, name):
    456..1044    +  rep_origin     ori: high-copy-number ColE1/pMB1/pBR322/pUC origin of replication
   1179..1206    -  terminator     rrnB T2 terminator: transcription terminator T2 from the E. coli rrnB gene
   1338..1381    +  terminator     rrnB T1 terminator: Escherichia coli rrnB; transcription terminator T1 from the E. coli rrnB gene
   1437..1536    +  protein_bind   attL1: mutant version of attL; recombination site for the Gateway® LR reaction LR Clonase™
   1539..1766    +  CDS            UBIQ_AVESA: Experimental evidence at protein level: Swiss-Prot protein existence level 1. Ubiquitin exists either covalently attached to another protein, or free (unanchored). When covalently bound, it is conjugated to target proteins via an isopeptide bond either as a monomer (monoubiquitin), a polymer linked via different Lys residues of the ubiquitin (polyubiquitin chains) or a linear polymer linked via the initiator Met of the ubiquitin (linear polyubiquitin chains). Polyubiquitin chains, when attached to a target protein, have different functions depending on the Lys residue of the ubiquitin that is
   1767..2837    +  CDS            RAP2-12: RA212_ARATH - Also known as ERF074. Experimental evidence at protein level: Swiss-Prot protein existence level 1. Transcription factor involved in the activation of hypoxic gene expression and in ethylene response. Partially redundant with RAP2-2. Acts as a downstream regulator in the ethylene signaling pathway. From Arabidopsis thaliana (Mouse-ear cress).
   2838..3530    +  CDS            GAL4 (fragment): GAL4_YEAST - Experimental evidence at protein level: Swiss-Prot protein existence level 1. This protein is a positive regulator for the gene expression of the galactose-induced genes such as GAL1, GAL2, GAL7, GAL10, and MEL1 which code for the enzymes used to convert galactose to glucose. It recognizes a 17 base pair sequence in (5'-CGGRNNRCYNYNCNCCG-3') the upstream activating sequence (UAS-G) of these genes. From Saccharomyces cerevisiae (strain ATCC 204508 / S288c) (Baker's yeast).
   3535..3634    -  protein_bind   attL2: mutant version of attL; recombination site for the Gateway® LR reaction LR Clonase™
   3757..313     +  CDS            KanR (across the origin): aminoglycoside phosphotransferase; aph(3')-Ia; confers resistance to kanamycin in bacteria or G418 (Geneticin®) in eukaryotes
>Addgene plasmid #249816 | UbSYRAP_pDONR201 | addgene full sequence | sequence record 498538 | Addgene NGS Result
CGAGCGTAATGGCTGGCCTGTTGAACAAGTCTGGAAAGAAATGCATAAACTTTTGCCATTCTCACCGGAT
TCAGTCGTCACTCATGGTGATTTCTCACTTGATAACCTTATTTTTGACGAGGGGAAATTAATAGGTTGTA
TTGATGTTGGACGAGTCGGAATCGCAGACCGATACCAGGATCTTGCCATCCTATGGAACTGCCTCGGTGA
GTTTTCTCCTTCATTACAGAAACGGCTTTTTCAAAAATATGGTATTGATAATCCTGATATGAATAAATTG
CAGTTTCATTTGATGCTCGATGAGTTTTTCTAATCAGAATTGGTTAATTGGTTGTAACACTGGCAGAGCA
TTACGCTGACTTGACGGGACGGCGCAAGCTCATGACCAAAATCCCTTAACGTGAGTTTTCGTTCCACTGA
GCGTCAGACCCCGTAGAAAAGATCAAAGGATCTTCTTGAGATCCTTTTTTTCTGCGCGTAATCTGCTGCT
TGCAAACAAAAAAACCACCGCTACCAGCGGTGGTTTGTTTGCCGGATCAAGAGCTACCAACTCTTTTTCC
GAAGGTAACTGGCTTCAGCAGAGCGCAGATACCAAATACTGTTCTTCTAGTGTAGCCGTAGTTAGGCCAC
CACTTCAAGAACTCTGTAGCACCGCCTACATACCTCGCTCTGCTAATCCTGTTACCAGTGGCTGCTGCCA
GTGGCGATAAGTCGTGTCTTACCGGGTTGGACTCAAGACGATAGTTACCGGATAAGGCGCAGCGGTCGGG
CTGAACGGGGGGTTCGTGCACACAGCCCAGCTTGGAGCGAACGACCTACACCGAACTGAGATACCTACAG
CGTGAGCTATGAGAAAGCGCCACGCTTCCCGAAGGGAGAAAGGCGGACAGGTATCCGGTAAGCGGCAGGG
TCGGAACAGGAGAGCGCACGAGGGAGCTTCCAGGGGGAAACGCCTGGTATCTTTATAGTCCTGTCGGGTT
TCGCCACCTCTGACTTGAGCGTCGATTTTTGTGATGCTCGTCAGGGGGGCGGAGCCTATGGAAAAACGCC
AGCAACGCGGCCTTTTTACGGTTCCTGGCCTTTTGCTGGCCTTTTGCTCACATGTTCTTTCCTGCGTTAT
CCCCTGATTCTGTGGATAACCGTATTACCGCTAGCCAGGAAGAGTTTGTAGAAACGCAAAAAGGCCATCC
GTCAGGATGGCCTTCTGCTTAGTTTGATGCCTGGCAGTTTATGGCGGGCGTCCTGCCCGCCACCCTCCGG
GCCGTTGCTTCACAACGTTCAAATCCGCTCCCGGCGGATTTGTCCTACTCAGGAGAGCGTTCACCGACAA
ACAACAGATAAAACGAAAGGCCCAGTCTTCCGACTGAGCCTTTCGTTTTATTTGATGCCTGGCAGTTCCC
TACTCTCGCGTTAACGCTAGCATGGATCTCGGGCCCCAAATAATGATTTTATTTTGACTGATAGTGACCT
GTTCGTTGCAACAAATTGATGAGCAATGCTTTTTTATAATGCCAACTTTGTACAAAAAAGCAGGCTCCAT
GCAAATTTTCGTGAAAACACTCACTGGTAAGACCATCACTCTCGAGGTTGAGAGCTCTGACACCATCGAC
AATGTTAAGGCAAAGATCCAGGACAAGGAAGGCATTCCTCCTGACCAGCAAAGATTGATCTTCGCTGGTA
AGCAGCTAGAAGATGGCCGCACCTTGGCTGATTACAACATCCAGAAAGAATCAACACTCCACTTGGTTCT
CAGGTTAAGAGGTGGTTGTGGAGGAGCTATAATATCCGATTTCATTCCACCGCCGAGGTCTCGCCGTGTT
ACTAGCGAGTTTATTTGGCCGGATCTGAAGAAGAATTTGAAAGGATCGAAGAAAAGCTCGAAGAATCGTT
CGAATTTCTTCGATTTTGACGCTGAGTTCGAAGCTGATTTCCAAGGTTTCAAAGATGATTCGTCTATCGA
TTGCGATGATGATTTCGACGTCGGTGATGTTTTCGCCGATGTGAAACCATTCGTTTTCACTTCGACTCCA
AAACCCGCCGTCTCCGCCGCTGCGGAAGGTTCAGTTTTTGGTAAGAAAGTTACTGGCTTGGATGGGGACG
CTGAGAAATCTGCAAATAGGAAGAGGAAGAATCAGTACCGAGGGATTAGGCAACGTCCTTGGGGAAAATG
GGCTGCTGAGATACGTGATCCAAGGGAAGGTGCTAGAATCTGGCTTGGAACGTTCAAGACAGCTGAGGAA
GCTGCTAGAGCTTACGATGCTGCAGCGCGGAGAATCCGTGGATCTAAAGCTAAGGTGAATTTCCCTGAAG
AAAACATGAAGGCTAATTCTCAGAAACGCTCTGTGAAGGCTAATCTTCAGAAACCAGTGGCTAAACCTAA
CCCTAACCCAAGTCCAGCTTTGGTTCAGAACTCGAACATCTCCTTTGAAAATATGTGTTTCATGGAGGAG
AAACACCAAGTGAGCAACAACAACAACAACCAGTTTGGGATGACAAACTCCGTTGATGCTGGATGTAATG
GGTATCAGTATTTCAGCTCTGACCAGGGTAGTAATTCTTTCGATTGTTCGGAGTTTGGTTGGAGCGATCA
AGCTCCGATAACTCCCGACATCTCTTCTGCGGTTATCAACAACAACAACTCAGCTCTGTTCTTTGAGGAA
GCCAATCCAGCTAAGAAGCTCAAGTCTATGGATTTCGAGACACCTTACAACAACACTGAATGGGACGCTT
CACTGGATTTCCTCAACGAAGATGCTGTAACGACTCAGGACAATGGTGCAAACCCTATGGACCTATGGAG
TATTGATGAAATTCATTCCATGATTGGAGGAGTCTTCATGAAGCTGTTGTCCTCTATTGAACAAGCTTGC
GATATCTGCAGGCTGAAAAAATTGAAGTGCTCCAAAGAAAAGCCAAAGTGTGCTAAGTGTTTGAAGAACA
ACTGGGAATGTAGATACTCTCCAAAGACTAAGAGATCTCCATTGACTAGAGCACATTTGACCGAAGTTGA
ATCTAGGTTGGAAAGATTGGAGCAGCTGTTCTTGTTGATTTTCCCAAGAGAAGATCTGGACATGATCTTG
AAGATGGATTCCTTGCAAGATATCAAGGCTTTGTTGACTGGTTTGTTCGTTCAAGATAACGTTAACAAGG
ATGCCGTTACTGATAGATTGGCTTCTGTTGAAACTGATATGCCATTGACCTTGAGACAACATAGAATTTC
TGCTACCTCCAGCTCTGAAGAATCTTCTAACAAAGGTCAAAGACAGTTGACCGTGTCTAGAGATGAAGAA
GATTTTCCATTGGATTACTTCCCAGTCTCTGTTGAATATCCAACTGAAGAAAATGCCTTCGATCCATTTC
CACCACAAGCTTTTACTCCAGCTATTGATTCTGCTGCTCATCATGATAACTCTACTATCCCATTAGACTT
CATGCCAAGAGATGCATTGCATGGTTTTGATTGGTCTGAAGAGGATGATATGTCTGATGGTTTGCCATTC
TTGAAAACCGATCCAAACAACAACGGTTTCTAACACCCAGCTTTCTTGTACAAAGTTGGCATTATAAGAA
AGCATTGCTTATCAATTTGTTGCAACGAACAGGTCACTATCAGTCAAAATAAAATCATTATTTGCCATCC
AGCTGCAGCTCTGGCCCGTGTCTCAAAATCTCTGATGTTACATTGCACAAGATAAAAATATATCATCATG
AACAATAAAACTGTCTGCTTACATAAACAGTAATACAAGGGGTGTTATGAGCCATATTCAACGGGAAACG
TCGAGGCCGCGATTAAATTCCAACATGGATGCTGATTTATATGGGTATAAATGGGCTCGCGATAATGTCG
GGCAATCAGGTGCGACAATCTATCGCTTGTATGGGAAGCCCGATGCGCCAGAGTTGTTTCTGAAACATGG
CAAAGGTAGCGTTGCCAATGATGTTACAGATGAGATGGTCAGACTAAACTGGCTGACGGAATTTATGCCT
CTTCCGACCATCAAGCATTTTATCCGTACTCCTGATGATGCATGGTTACTCACCACTGCGATCCCCGGAA
AAACAGCATTCCAGGTATTAGAAGAATATCCTGATTCAGGTGAAAATATTGTTGATGCGCTGGCAGTGTT
CCTGCGCCGGTTGCATTCGATTCCTGTTTGTAATTGTCCTTTTAACAGCGATCGCGTATTTCGTCTCGCT
CAGGCGCAATCACGAATGAATAACGGTTTGGTTGATGCGAGTGATTTTGATGA
